Addgene plasmid #236328: DDR1-P2
Purpose: Study the role and mechanism of the 3' UTR in regulating DDR1-P2 gene function.
Depositing lab: Angela Ting. Depositing organization: University of Texas MD Anderson Cancer Center. Publication: Differentiation in the human urothelia is defined by distinct alternative polyadenylation. Le NB, Sona S, Santo B, Zhang Y, Ou R, Schweickart RA, Kochat V, Padron WI, Rai K, Lee SH, Yi JM, Wessely O, Lee BH, Ting AH. Cell Rep. 2026 Jan 13;45(1):116839. doi: 10.1016/j.celrep.2025.116839. PubMed 41533515.
Backbone
  Vector backbone: pmirGLO Dual-Luciferase miRNA Target Expression Vector
  Vector type: Mammalian Expression
Growth in bacteria
  Bacterial resistance: Ampicillin, 100 μg/mL
  Growth temperature: 37°C
  Growth strain: DH5alpha
  Copy number: High Copy
Gene/Insert
  Gene/Insert name: DDR1-P2 3'UTR
  Species: H. sapiens (human)
  Entrez Gene: DDR1 (a.k.a. CAK, CD167, DDR, EDDR1, HGK2, MCK10, NEP, NTRK4, PTK3, PTK3A, RTK6, TRKE)
  Cloning method: Gibson Cloning
Terms and licenses: Academic/Nonprofit Terms; Industry Terms: Not Available to Industry
How to cite: DDR1-P2 was a gift from Angela Ting (Addgene plasmid # 236328 ; http://n2t.net/addgene:236328 ; RRID:Addgene_236328)
