[The description below was written by a language model from this plasmid's Addgene catalogue record and pLannotate feature annotations shown in this document.]
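Description:
DDR1-P2 is a mammalian dual-luciferase reporter plasmid built on the pmirGLO Dual-Luciferase miRNA Target Expression Vector, carrying a 3' UTR segment of the human DDR1 gene (discoidin domain receptor tyrosine kinase 1) introduced by Gibson cloning. It is propagated in E. coli as a high-copy plasmid through a ColE1/pUC-type origin with ampicillin selection from the β-lactamase gene. A ColE1 cer site is also annotated, which helps keep the plasmid monomeric.

The primary reporter is the synthetic firefly luciferase luc2, transcribed from a PGK promoter. The feature table leaves roughly 1.7 kb unannotated between the end of the luc2 coding sequence and the residual cloning-site sequence. This position is consistent with the DDR1-P2 3' UTR insert, placed so that it becomes part of the luciferase transcript. The short "C9orf85" hit within this interval, like the small tnpA, large T antigen, SET1, T7 terminator and M13 ori fragments elsewhere, is most likely an incidental match from automated annotation rather than a functional part. An SV40 poly(A) signal lies at the far end of the region.

A second cassette uses the SV40 enhancer/early promoter to drive human codon-optimized Renilla luciferase, followed by a Tn5 neomycin phosphotransferase sequence and a synthetic poly(A) signal. This cassette provides an internal normalization control and potential G418 selection in mammalian cells. Because the 3' UTR influences the stability and translation of the firefly transcript, the firefly-to-Renilla ratio reports the regulatory effect of this UTR. According to the record, the plasmid is intended for studying how the 3' UTR regulates DDR1. The "P2" name presumably denotes one particular UTR isoform or polyadenylation-site variant, though the record does not define it.
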