Features (pLannotate 1.2.2; 19 found; start..end, strand, type, name):
      1..589     +  rep_origin     ori: high-copy-number ColE1/pMB1/pBR322/pUC origin of replication
    747..1607    -  CDS            AmpR: β-lactamase; bla; confers resistance to ampicillin, carbenicillin, and related antibiotics
   1608..1712    -  promoter       AmpR promoter: bla
   1755..1847    +  CDS            tnpA (fragment): TN5P_ECOLX - Also known as tnp. Experimental evidence at protein level: Swiss-Prot protein existence level 1. Mediates transposition of transposon Tn5 by a 'cut and paste' mechanism. First, the monomeric transposase binds the 19 bp inverted DNA repeats flanking the transposon. Then, dimerization of the DNA- bound transposase creates a synaptic DNA complex. After nicking of the first DNA strand, excision of the transposon proceeds through a series of intermediates. The transposase then mediates the insertion of the transposon at a new site by strand transfer. The activity of the wild- type tran
   1868..1916    -  polyA_signal   poly(A) signal: synthetic polyadenylation signal
   1980..2772    -  CDS            NeoR/KanR (fragment): aminoglycoside phosphotransferase from Tn5; aph(3')-II (or nptII); confers resistance to neomycin, kanamycin, and G418 (Geneticin®)
   2823..3755    -  CDS            hRluc: Renilla luciferase human codon-optimized
   3806..4163    -  promoter       SV40 promoter: SV40 enhancer and early promoter
   4228..4279    +  misc_feature   bom (fragment): basis of mobility region from pBR322
   4280..4312    -  rep_origin     M13 ori (fragment): M13 bacteriophage origin of replication; arrow indicates direction of (+) strand synthesis
   4317..4385    +  CDS            large T antigen (fragment): large T antigen from SV40 (simian virus 40)
   4408..4529    +  polyA_signal   SV40 poly(A) signal: SV40 polyadenylation signal
   4551..4570    -  terminator     T7 terminator (fragment): transcription terminator for bacteriophage T7 RNA polymerase
   4578..4627    -  CDS            SET1 (fragment): solubility-enhancement tag derived from T7 phage gene 10B
   4634..4657    -  misc_feature   MCS (fragment): pUC18/19 multiple cloning site
   4908..5042    +  CDS            C9orf85 (fragment): CI085_HUMAN - Experimental evidence at protein level: Swiss-Prot protein existence level 1. From Homo sapiens (Human).
   6368..8020    -  CDS            luciferase: firefly luciferase synthetic luc2 version of the luciferase gene
   8067..8566    -  promoter       PGK promoter: mouse phosphoglycerate kinase 1 promoter
   8623..8906    -  misc_feature   cer region: ColE1-derived recombination site that helps to maintain plasmids as monomers
>Addgene plasmid #236328 | DDR1-P2 | addgene full sequence | sequence record 469273 | Addgene NGS Result
TTGAAATCCTTTTTTTCTGCGCGTAATCTGCTGCTTGCAAACAAAAAAACCACCGCTACCAGCGGTGGTT
TGTTTGCCGGATCAAGAGCTACCAACTCTTTTTCCGAAGGTAACTGGCTTCAGCAGAGCGCAGATACCAA
ATACTGTCCTTCTAGTGTAGCCGTAGTTAGGCCACCACTTCAAGAACTCTGTAGCACCGCCTACATACCT
CGCTCTGCTAATCCTGTTACCAGTGGCTGCTGCCAGTGGCGATAAGTCGTGTCTTACCGGGTTGGACTCA
AGACGATAGTTACCGGATAAGGCGCAGCGGTCGGGCTGAACGGGGGGTTCGTGCACACAGCCCAGCTTGG
AGCGAACGACCTACACCGAACTGAGATACCTACAGCGTGAGCTATGAGAAAGCGCCACGCTTCCCGAAGG
GAGAAAGGCGGACAGGTATCCGGTAAGCGGCAGGGTCGGAACAGGAGAGCGCACGAGGGAGCTTCCAGGG
GGAAACGCCTGGTATCTTTATAGTCCTGTCGGGTTTCGCCACCTCTGACTTGAGCGTCGATTTTTGTGAT
GCTCGTCAGGGGGGCGGAGCCTATGGAAAAACGCCAGCAACGCGGCCTTTTTACGGTTCCTGGCCTTTTG
CTGGCCTTTTGCTCACATGTTCTTTCCTGCGTTATCCCCTGATTCTGTGGATAACCGTATTACCGCCTTT
GAGTGAGCTGATACCGGTTGGGCGTCGCTTGGTCGGTCATTTCGAATTACCAATGCTTAATCAGTGAGGC
ACCTATCTCAGCGATCTGTCTATTTCGTTCATCCATAGTTGCCTGACTCCCCGTCGTGTAGATAACTACG
ATACGGGAGGGCTTACCATCTGGCCCCAGTGCTGCAATGATACCGCGAGACCCACGCTCACCGGCTCCAG
ATTTATCAGCAATAAACCAGCCAGCCGGAAGGGCCGAGCGCAGAAGTGGTCCTGCAACTTTATCCGCCTC
CATCCAGTCTATTAATTGTTGCCGGGAAGCTAGAGTAAGTAGTTCGCCAGTTAATAGTTTGCGCAACGTT
GTTGCCATTGCTACAGGCATCGTGGTGTCACGCTCGTCGTTTGGTATGGCTTCATTCAGCTCCGGTTCCC
AACGATCAAGGCGAGTTACATGATCCCCCATGTTGTGCAAAAAAGCGGTTAGCTCCTTCGGTCCTCCGAT
AGTTGTCAGAAGTAAGTTGGCCGCAGTGTTATCACTCATGGTTATGGCAGCACTGCATAATTCTCTTACT
GTCATGCCATCCGTAAGATGCTTTTCTGTGACTGGTGAGTACTCAACCAAGTCATTCTGAGAATAGTGTA
TGCGGCGACCGAGTTGCTCTTGCCCGGCGTCAATACGGGATAATACCGCGCCACATAGCAGAACTTTGAA
AGTGCTCATCATTGGAAAACGTTCTTCGGGGCGAAAACTCTCAAGGATCTTACCGCTGTTGAGATCCAGT
TCGATGTAACCCACTCGTGCACCCAACTGATCTTCAGCATCTTTTACTTTCACCAGCGTTTCTGGGTGAG
CAAAAACAGGAAGGCAAAATGCCGCAAAAAAGGGAATAAGGGCGACACGGAAATGTTGAATACTCATACT
CTTCCTTTTTCAATATTATTGAAGCATTTATCAGGGTTATTGTCTCATGAGCGGATACATATTTGAATGT
ATTTAGAAAAATAAACAAATAGGGGTTCCGCGCACATTTCCCCGAAAAGTGCCACCTGACGTCTAAGAAA
CCATTACGTAGAAAGCCAGTCCGCAGAAACGGTGCTGACCCCGGATGAATGTCAGCTACTGGGCTATCTG
GACAAGGGAAAACGCAAGCGCAAAGAGGATCCTTATCGCTATCGATTCACACAAAAAACCAACACACAGA
TGTAATGAAAATAAAGATATTTTATTGCGGCCATCGTGATGGCAGGTTGGGCGTCGCTTGGTCGGTCATT
TCGAACCCCAGAGTCCCGCTCAGAAGAACTCGTCAAGAAGGCGATAGAAGGCGATGCGCTGCGAATCGGG
AGCGGCGATACCGTAAAGCACGAGGAAGCGGTCAGCCCATTCGCCGCCAAGCTCTTCAGCAATATCACGG
GTAGCCAACGCTATGTCCTGATAGCGGTCCGCCACACCCAGCCGGCCACAGTCGATGAATCCAGAAAAGC
GGCCATTTTCCACCATGATATTCGGCAAGCAGGCATCGCCATGGGTCACGACGAGATCCTCGCCGTCGGG
CATGCGCGCCTTGAGCCTGGCGAACAGTTCGGCTGGCGCGAGCCCCTGATGCTCTTCGTCCAGATCATCC
TGATCGACAAGACCGGCTTCCATCCGAGTACGTGCTCGCTCGATGCGATGTTTCGCTTGGTGGTCGAATG
GGCAGGTAGCCGGATCAAGCGTATGCAGCCGCCGCATTGCATCAGCCATGATGGATACTTTCTCGGCAGG
AGCAAGGTGAGATGACAGGAGATCCTGCCCCGGCACTTCGCCCAATAGCAGCCAGTCCCTTCCCGCTTCA
GTGACAACGTCGAGCACAGCTGCGCAAGGAACGCCCGTCGTGGCCAGCCACGATAGCCGCGCTGCCTCGT
CCTGCAGTTCATTCAGGGCACCGGACAGGTCGGTCTTGACAAAAAGAACCGGGCGCCCCTGCGCTGACAG
CCGGAACACGGCGGCATCAGAGCAGCCGATTGTCTGTTGTGCCCAGTCATAGCCGAATAGCCTCTCCACC
CAAGCGGCCGGAGAACCTGCGTGCAATCCATCTTGTTCAATCCCTCCGGAGCCTCCGCCACCTGATCCGC
CACCTCCGCTCCCACCACCGGTCTGCTCGTTCTTCAGCACGCGCTCCACGAAGCTCTTGATGTACTTACC
CATTTCATCTGGAGCGTCCTCCTGGCTGAAGTGGAGGCCCTTCACCTTCACGAACTCGGTGTTAGGGAAC
TTCTTAGCTCCCTCGACAATAGCGTTGGAAAAGAACCCAGGGTCGGACTCGATGAACATCTTAGGCAGAT
CGTCGCTGGCCCGAAGGTAGGCGTTGTAGTTGCGGACAATCTGGACGACGTCGGGCTTGCCTCCCTTAAC
GAGAGGGATCTCGCGAGGCCAGGAGAGGGTAGGCCGTCTAACCTCGCCCTTCTCCTTGAATGGCTCCAGG
TAGGCAGCGAACTCCTCAGGCTCCAGTTTCCGCATGATCTTGCTTGGGAGCATGGTCTCGACGAAGAAGT
TATTCTCAAGCACCATTTTCTCGCCCTCTTCGCTCTTGATCAGGGCGATATCCTCCTCGATGTCAGGCCA
CTCGTCCCAGGACTCGATCACGTCCACGACACTCTCAGCATGGACGATGGCCTTGATCTTGTCTTGGTGC
TCGTAGGAGTAGTGAAAGGCCAGACAAGCCCCCCAGTCGTGGCCCACAAAGATGATTTTCTTTGGAAGGT
TCAGCAGCTCGAACCAAGCGGTGAGGTACTTGTAGTGATCCAGGAGGCGATATGAGCCATTCCCGCTCTT
GCCGGACTTACCCATTCCGATCAGATCAGGGATGATGCATCTAGCCACGGGCTCGATGTGAGGCACGACG
TGCCTCCACAGGTAGCTGGAGGCAGCGTTACCATGCAGAAAAATCACGGCGTTCTCGGCGTGCTTCTCGG
AATCATAGTAGTTGATGAAGGAGTCCAGCACGTTCATTTGCTTGCAGCGAGCCCACCACTGAGGCCCAGT
GATCATGCGTTTGCGTTGCTCGGGGTCGTACACCTTGGAAGCCATGGTGGCTCCAGCCTTTGGTTCGAGA
CTGTTGTGTCAGAAGAATCAAGCTTTTTGCAAAAGCCTAGGCCTCCAAAAAAGCCTCCTCACTACTTCTG
GAATAGCTCAGAGGCCGAGGCGGCCTCGGCCTCTGCATAAATAAAAAAAATTAGTCAGCCATGGGGCGGA
GAATGGGCGGAACTGGGCGGAGTTAGGGGCGGGATGGGCGGAGTTAGGGGCGGGACTATGGTTGCTGACT
AATTGAGATGCATGCTTTGCATACTTCTGCCTGCTGGGGAGCCTGGGGACTTTCCACACCTGGTTGCTGA
CTAATTGAGATGCATGCTTTGCATACTTCTGCCTGCTGGGGAGCCTGGGGACTTTCCACACCCTAACTGA
CACACATTCCACAGCTGGTTCTTTCCGCCTCAGAAGGTACCTAACCAAGTTCCTCTTTCAGAGGTTATTT
CAGGCCATGGTGCTGCGCAGATCCGCGTATGCGGTGTGAAATACCGCACAGATGCGTAAGGAGAAAATAC
CGCATCAGGAAATTGTAAGCGTTAATATTTTGTTAAAATTCGATTTTACCACATTTGTAGAGGTTTTACT
TGCTTAAAAAAACCTCCCACATCTCCCCCTGAACCTGAAACATAAAATGAATGCAATTGTTGTTGTTAAC
TTGTTTATTGCAGCTTATAATGGTTACAAATAAAGCAATAGCATCACAAATTTCACAAATAAAGCATTTT
TTTCACTGCATTCTAGTTGTGGTTTGTCCAAACTCATCAATGTATCTTATCATGTCTGCTCGAAGCGGCC
GCCCCAAGGGGTTATGCTAGTTATTGCTCAGCGGTGGCAGCAGCCAACTCAGCTTCCTTTCGGGCTTTGT
TAGCAGCCGGATCAGCTTGCATGCCTGCAGGTCGACTTTGGAAAATGTCAGTTTATTACACCTGTTTTTA
GATCTTGTTATTAAATACATGAAAAAGAAGCACATTAGTTTCATAATTTTTTAGCATTTTGGTAAACTGT
TTCCATTGGTTTCCCTTATAATCCTATACATTTTATGGGTTTTGTTGTTGTTGTTGTTCTGTTTTTGAGA
CAGTCTCACTCTGTTGCCCAGGCTGGAGCACAGTTGTGTGATCTCAGCTCACTGCAACCCCCACCTCCCG
GGTTCTAAGCAATTCTCCTGCCTCAGCCTCCTGAATAGCTGAGATTACAGGCGCATGCCACCACACCCTG
CTAATTTTTGTATCTTTAGTAGAGATGGGGTTTTGCTATGTTGGCCAGGTTGGTCTCGAACTCCTGGCCT
CAAGTGATCTACCCACCTCAGCCTCCCAAAGTGCTGGGATTACAGGGGTGAGCCACTATGCCTGGTCCAT
TTTATAGGTTTTAAAACCTAATTCTGAGGAGGACTCAGTAGACCTCTACAGACTGCCAAAGGCGTTTATG
GCACAAAAAAGGTTCAGCACCCCTGGCCTGACTGCATTCCTTCCAGGCCTCCACCAGAGCACCCCTCTGA
GTTGAGAAGGTTCATGCACTCAGACATTCATGCATCTCCTGAGGTCCCACAGGCAAAGGCCTGGATTATC
CAGAAACAGAACACAATGCTGGGCAAAACAGGTGATGGGAAATGGAATGAGGAGGCAGGAAAAAAGGAAG
ATGGGAAGTGGGTTGGGAAGTGGGTTCAGAGGGAGGTGCAGGAGGCAGAGTTACCAAATTCCCAAGGAAC
CCACTCACACAGTTGTGGAAAACTCAACCTTTATTATTACCTGCCTAGTGCAGGGGATTAAAATTGCCTC
AAGCTAGGTCCATATATTAGTGTAAAAATCTGTGTCTCTCCCCCCAAAAATGTACAAACCCCAAGTGATT
ATAGAAAAATCAATGTGGCAGCTACACTAGAGATGTCCAACCCCAAGGCTATGGGCCGTTGCTCCCTCTT
TCCCCCCAATCCCAATATTTACTCCACAGAAACGTATAGGCTTAGAGAAGTTCTAGCTACAAGACTGCAA
GTGGGAAGTGGGGGTGACTGAGGGCTGGGGCGGGGCTACCCCCAGGTCCAGTGTTTCAGGTGATGGAGGA
GGAAGAAGCCCAAGCTGAGGACAAGTACAGGAGCAGGCACAAGGAAACATTTTCCTCTCCTTCTTGTCCT
CCTCACCCCCAGATTCTCAGCCAGTGGGGTCCAGTGTGTGACAGGGAGAGAGAAGCTGGGGGCGCAGCCA
CCTCTCCAGGAATCAGTGTTGTCCAGTGGGGCCCAGGTGCTCCAATGGGCCATGTCCAGTGTCTATCCTA
TATTTCTCCCCACCCTTCCCCAAGGGATGGCTAGAGGAGGGTGGAGAGGATCCCATCCACAGGACCAGCT
GGGTGGGCGACAGGGGCTTCTAGGAAGGAAGAACAGGAAGGGGACATGAGAGTGTGTCCAGGAAGGGGAG
AAGGGGCATCAGCTCCCTGGGTGGGCCCAGCCCACCTGCAGTCTCACTGCCTCTATTAGAGGTGATGGGC
TGTCGGGAGGGGAAGGGCAGAGGTGCCATTGTGTCCTCTTGTTTTAGTGTCACTGGCTTCCCCTGGATCG
CTCCCTGAGGGAGGGGCAGCTGGATGTGTGATACTCGAGGCTAGCGAGCTCGTTTAAACAACTAGAATTA
CACGGCGATCTTGCCGCCCTTCTTGGCCTTAATGAGAATCTCGCGGATCTTGCGGGCGTCCAACTTGCCG
GTCAGTCCTTTAGGCACCTCGTCCACGAACACAACACCACCGCGCAGCTTCTTGGCGGTTGTAACCTGGC
TGGCCACATAGTCCACGATCTCCTTCTCGGTCATGGTTTTACCGTGTTCCAGCACGACGACTGCGGCGGG
CAGCTCGCCGGCATCGTCGTCGGGCAGGCCGGCGACCCCGGCGTCGAAGATGTTGGGGTGTTGCAGCAGG
ATGCTCTCCAGTTCGGCTGGGGCTACCTGGTAGCCCTTGTATTTGATCAGGCTCTTCAGCCGGTCCACGA
TGAAGAAGTGCTCGTCCTCGTCCCAGTAGGCGATGTCGCCGCTGTGCAGCCAGCCGTCCTTGTCGATGAG
AGCGTTTGTAGCCTCGGGGTTGTTAACGTAGCCGCTCATGATCATGGGGCCACGGACGCACAGCTCGCCG
CGCTGGTTCACACCCAGTGTCTTACCGGTGTCCAAGTCCACCACCTTAGCCTCGAAGAAGGGCACCACCT
TGCCTACTGCGCCAGGCTTGTCGTCCCCTTCGGGGGTGATCAGAATGGCGCTGGTTGTTTCTGTCAGGCC
GTAGCCCTGGCGGATGCCTGGTAGGTGGAAGCGTTTGGCCACGGCCTCACCTACCTCCTTGCTGAGCGGC
GCCCCGCCGCTGGCGATCTCGTGCAAGTTGCTTAGGTCGTACTTGTCGATGAGAGTGCTCTTAGCGAAGA
AGCTAAATAGTGTGGGCACCAGCAGGGCAGATTGAATCTTATAGTCTTGCAAGCTGCGCAAGAATAGCTC
CTCCTCGAAGCGGTACATGAGCACGACCCGAAAGCCGCAGATCAAGTAGCCCAGCGTGGTGAACATGCCG
AAGCCGTGGTGAAATGGCACCACGCTGAGGATAGCGGTGTCGGGGATGATCTGGTTGCCGAAGATGGGGT
CGCGGGCATGACTGAATCGGACACAAGCGGTGCGGTGCGGTAGGGCTACGCCCTTGGGCAATCCGGTACT
GCCACTACTGTTCATGATCAGGGCGATGGTTTTGTCCCGGTCGAAGCTCTCGGGCACGAAGTCGTACTCG
TTGAAGCCGGGTGGCAAATGGGAAGTCACGAAGGTGTACATGCTTTGGAAGCCCTGGTAGTCGGTCTTGC
TATCCATGATGATGATCTTTTGTATGATCGGTAGCTTCTTTTGCACGTTGAGGATCTTTTGCAGCCCTTT
CTTGCTCACGAATACGACGGTGGGCTGGCTGATGCCCATGCTGTTCAGCAGCTCGCGCTCGTTGTAGATG
TCGTTAGCTGGGGCCACAGCCACACCGATGAACAGGGCACCCAACACGGGCATGAAGAACTGCAAGCTAT
TCTCGCTGCACACCACGATCCGATGGTTTGTATTCAGCCCATAGCGCTTCATAGCTTCTGCCAGCCGAAC
GCTCATCTCGAAGTACTCGGCGTAGGTAATGTCCACCTCGATATGTGCGTCGGTAAAGGCGATGGTGCCG
GGCACCAGGGCGTAGCGCTTCATGGCTTTGTGCAGCTGCTCGCCGGCGGTCCCGTCTTCGAGTGGGTAGA
ATGGCGCTGGGCCCTTCTTAATGTTTTTGGCATCTTCCATGGTGGCTTTACCAACAGTACCGGATTGCCA
AGCTTGGGCTGCAGGTCGAAAGGCCCGGAGATGAGGAAGAGGAGAACAGCGCGGCAGACGTGCGCTTTTG
AAGCGTGCAGAATGCCGGGCCTCCGGAGGACCTTCGGGCGCCCGCCCCGCCCCTGAGCCCGCCCCTGAGC
CCGCCCCCGGACCCACCCCTTCCCAGCCTCTGAGCCCAGAAAGCGAAGGAGCAAAGCTGCTATTGGCCGC
TGCCCCAAAGGCCTACCCGCTTCCATTGCTCAGCGGTGCTGTCCATCTGCACGAGACTAGTGAGACGTGC
TACTTCCATTTGTCACGTCCTGCACGACGCGAGCTGCGGGGCGGGGGGGAACTTCCTGACTAGGGGAGGA
GTAGAAGGTGGCGCGAAGGGGCCACCAAAGAACGGAGCCGGTTGGCGCCTACCGGTGGATGTGGAATGTG
TGCGAGGCCAGAGGCCACTTGTGTAGCGCCAAGTGCCCAGCGGGGCTGCTAAAGCGCATGCTCCAGACTG
CCTTGGGAAAAGCGCCTCCCCTACCCGGTAGATCTCGATCCTCTACGCCGGACGCATCGTGGCCGGAGTA
CTGCGGTTTATCTCGATGGCTACGAGGGCAGACAGTAAGTGGATTTACCATAATCCCTTAATTGTACGCA
CCGCTAAAACGCGTTCAGCGCGATCACGGCAGCAGACAGGTAAAAATGGCAACAAACCACCCGAAAAACT
GCCGCAATCGCGCCTGATAAATTTTAACCGTATGAATACCTATGCAACCAGAGGGTACAGGCCACATTAC
CCCCACTTAATCCACTGAAGCTGCCATTTTTCATGGTTTCACCATCCCAGCGAAGGGCCATCCAGCGTGC
GTTCCTGTATTTCCGGACTATAAAAGGATCTAGGTGAAGATCCTTTTTGATAATCTCATGACCAAAATCC
CTTAACGTGAGTTTTCGTTCCACTGAGCGTCAGACCCCGTAGAAAAGATCAAAGGATCTTC
